Addgene plasmid #186952: Rtn4b-GFP
Purpose: Expresses Rtn4b connected with C-terminus AcGFP1
Depositing lab: Ke Xu. Depositing organization: University of California, Berkeley. Publication: The endoplasmic reticulum adopts two distinct tubule forms. Wang B, Zhao Z, Xiong M, Yan R, Xu K. Proc Natl Acad Sci U S A. 2022 May 3;119(18):e2117559119. doi: 10.1073/pnas.2117559119. Epub 2022 Apr 26. PubMed 35471903.
Backbone
  Vector backbone: pcDNA3.1
  Backbone size w/o insert (bp): 5345
  Total vector size (bp): 7214
  Vector type: Mammalian Expression
  Selectable markers: Neomycin (select with G418)
Growth in bacteria
  Bacterial resistance: Ampicillin, 100 μg/mL
  Growth temperature: 37°C
  Growth strain: DH5alpha
  Copy number: High Copy
Gene/Insert
  Gene/Insert name: RTN4B (alt name: NOGO-B)
  Species: H. sapiens (human)
  Insert size (bp): 1119
  Entrez Gene: RTN4 (a.k.a. ASY, NI220/250, NOGO, NSP, NSP-CL, Nbla00271, Nbla10545, RTN-X, RTN4-A, RTN4-B1, RTN4-B2, RTN4-C)
  Promoter: CMV Promoter
  Tag / fusion protein: AcGFP1 (C terminal on insert)
  Cloning method: Gibson Cloning
  Sequencing primers: 5′ cgcaaatgggcggtaggcgtg; 3′ tagaaggcacagtcgagg
Resource information
  A portion of this plasmid was derived from a plasmid made by: Plasmid #61807 from Addgene
Terms and licenses: Academic/Nonprofit Terms; Industry Terms: Not Available to Industry
How to cite: Rtn4b-GFP was a gift from Ke Xu (Addgene plasmid # 186952 ; http://n2t.net/addgene:186952 ; RRID:Addgene_186952)
