[The description below was written by a language model from this plasmid's Addgene catalogue record and pLannotate feature annotations shown in this document.]
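Description:
Rtn4b-GFP is a mammalian expression plasmid built on the pcDNA3.1 backbone that produces human reticulon 4B (RTN4B, also called NOGO-B) fused at its C terminus to AcGFP1, a mammalian codon-optimized green fluorescent protein from Aequorea coerulescens. It is maintained in E. coli through a high-copy ColE1/pUC-type origin and an ampicillin resistance gene with its own bla promoter, and it also carries an f1 origin for single-stranded DNA production. For selection in mammalian cells, an SV40 early promoter drives a neomycin phosphotransferase gene ending in an SV40 polyadenylation signal, giving G418 resistance.

The fusion is transcribed from the human cytomegalovirus immediate early enhancer and promoter and terminated by the bovine growth hormone polyadenylation signal. A T7 promoter lies between the CMV promoter and the insert. In the feature table the reticulon coding region is followed by a short fragment of multiple cloning site sequence acting as a linker, then the AcGFP1 open reading frame. The automated annotation labels only the C-terminal part of the insert, and calls it an orangutan RTN3 homolog. This most likely reflects a match to the conserved reticulon homology domain shared across the family, not a different insert, since the catalogue entry specifies human RTN4B. The sequenced record is also slightly longer than the catalogued total size. The insert was assembled by Gibson cloning, partly from an earlier deposited plasmid. Reticulons shape endoplasmic reticulum tubules, and the associated publication concerns distinct ER tubule forms, so the construct serves as a fluorescent marker for visualizing Rtn4b localization and ER tubule morphology in transfected mammalian cells.
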