Features (pLannotate 1.2.2; 22 found; start..end, strand, type, name):
     28..80      -  misc_feature   bom (fragment): basis of mobility region from pBR322
    235..614     +  enhancer       CMV enhancer: human cytomegalovirus immediate early enhancer
    615..818     +  promoter       CMV promoter: human cytomegalovirus (CMV) immediate early promoter
    814..847     +  LTR            5' LTR (truncated) (fragment): truncated 5' long terminal repeat (LTR) from HIV-1
    863..881     +  promoter       T7 promoter: promoter for bacteriophage T7 RNA polymerase
   1369..2076    +  CDS            RTN3: RTN3_PONAB - Experimental evidence at transcript level: Swiss-Prot protein existence level 2. May be involved in membrane trafficking in the early secretory pathway. Inhibits BACE1 activity and amyloid precursor protein processing. May induce caspase-8 cascade and apoptosis. May favor BCL2 translocation to the mitochondria upon endoplasmic reticulum stress. Induces the formation of endoplasmic reticulum tubules (By similarity). From Pongo abelii (Sumatran orangutan) (Pongo pygmaeus abelii).
   2077..2105    +  misc_feature   MCS (fragment): multiple cloning site
   2107..2826    +  CDS            AcGFP1: Aequorea coerulescens GFP mammalian codon-optimized
   2864..3088    +  polyA_signal   bGH poly(A) signal: bovine growth hormone polyadenylation signal
   3092..3113    +  promoter       SV40 promoter (fragment): SV40 enhancer and early promoter
   3134..3562    +  rep_origin     f1 ori (sequence partly withheld): f1 bacteriophage origin of replication; arrow indicates direction of (+) strand synthesis
   3576..3905    +  promoter       SV40 promoter: SV40 enhancer and early promoter
   3972..4763    +  CDS            neo: KKA2_KLEPN - Also known as kan, nptII. Experimental evidence at protein level: Swiss-Prot protein existence level 1. Resistance to kanamycin, neomycin, paromomycin, ribostamycin, butirosin and gentamicin B. From Klebsiella pneumoniae.
   4787..4945    +  CDS            ble (fragment): BLE_KLEPN - Experimental evidence at protein level: Swiss-Prot protein existence level 1. Binding protein with a strong affinity to the bleomycin family of antibiotics. Binds to CL990; an antimitotic-antibiotic compound. From Klebsiella pneumoniae.
   4940..5061    +  polyA_signal   SV40 poly(A) signal: SV40 polyadenylation signal
   5134..5150    -  protein_bind   lac operator: The lac repressor binds to the lac operator to inhibit transcription in E. coli. This inhibition can be relieved by adding lactose or isopropyl-β-D-thiogalactopyranoside (IPTG). lac repressor encoded by lacI
   5158..5188    -  promoter       lac promoter: promoter for the E. coli lac operon
   5203..5224    -  protein_bind   CAP binding site: CAP binding activates transcription in the presence of cAMP. E. coli catabolite activator protein
   5237..5329    -  CDS            lacI (fragment): lac repressor; lacI; The lac repressor binds to the lac operator to inhibit transcription in E. coli. This inhibition can be relieved by adding lactose or isopropyl-β-D-thiogalactopyranoside (IPTG).
   5512..6100    -  rep_origin     ori: high-copy-number ColE1/pMB1/pBR322/pUC origin of replication
   6271..7131    -  CDS            AmpR: β-lactamase; bla; confers resistance to ampicillin, carbenicillin, and related antibiotics
   7132..7236    -  promoter       AmpR promoter: bla
>Addgene plasmid #186952 | Rtn4b-GFP | addgene full sequence | sequence record 494680 | Addgene NGS Result
GACGGATCGGGAGATCTCCCGATCCCCTATGGTGCACTCTCAGTACAATCTGCTCTGATGCCGCATAGTT
AAGCCAGTATCTGCTCCCTGCTTGTGTGTTGGAGGTCGCTGAGTAGTGCGCGAGCAAAATTTAAGCTACA
ACAAGGCAAGGCTTGACCGACAATTGCATGAAGAATCTGCTTAGGGTTAGGCGTTTTGCGCTGCTTCGCG
ATGTACGGGCCAGATATACGCGTTGACATTGATTATTGACTAGTTATTAATAGTAATCAATTACGGGGTC
ATTAGTTCATAGCCCATATATGGAGTTCCGCGTTACATAACTTACGGTAAATGGCCCGCCTGGCTGACCG
CCCAACGACCCCCGCCCATTGACGTCAATAATGACGTATGTTCCCATAGTAACGCCAATAGGGACTTTCC
ATTGACGTCAATGGGTGGAGTATTTACGGTAAACTGCCCACTTGGCAGTACATCAAGTGTATCATATGCC
AAGTACGCCCCCTATTGACGTCAATGACGGTAAATGGCCCGCCTGGCATTATGCCCAGTACATGACCTTA
TGGGACTTTCCTACTTGGCAGTACATCTACGTATTAGTCATCGCTATTACCATGGTGATGCGGTTTTGGC
AGTACATCAATGGGCGTGGATAGCGGTTTGACTCACGGGGATTTCCAAGTCTCCACCCCATTGACGTCAA
TGGGAGTTTGTTTTGGCACCAAAATCAACGGGACTTTCCAAAATGTCGTAACAACTCCGCCCCATTGACG
CAAATGGGCGGTAGGCGTGTACGGTGGGAGGTCTATATAAGCAGAGCTCTCTGGCTAACTAGAGAACCCA
CTGCTTACTGGCTTATCGAAATTAATACGACTCACTATAGGGAGACCCAAGCTGGCTAGCGTTTAAACTT
AAGCTTGGTACCGAGCTCGGATCCACTAGTCCAGTGTGGTGGAATTCATGGAAGACCTGGACCAGTCTCC
TCTGGTCTCGTCCTCGGACAGCCCACCCCGGCCGCAGCCCGCGTTCAAGTACCAGTTCGTGAGGGAGCCC
GAGGACGAGGAGGAAGAAGAGGAGGAGGAAGAGGAGGACGAGGACGAAGACCTGGAGGAGCTGGAGGTGC
TGGAGAGGAAGCCCGCCGCCGGGCTGTCCGCGGCCCCAGTGCCCACCGCCCCTGCCGCCGGCGCGCCCCT
GATGGACTTCGGAAATGACTTCGTGCCGCCGGCGCCCCGGGGACCCCTGCCGGCCGCTCCCCCCGTCGCC
CCGGAGCGGCAGCCGTCTTGGGACCCGAGCCCGGTGTCGTCGACCGTGCCCGCGCCATCCCCGCTGTCTG
CTGCCGCAGTCTCGCCCTCCAAGCTCCCTGAGGACGACGAGCCTCCGGCCCGGCCTCCCCCTCCTCCCCC
GGCCAGCGTGAGCCCCCAGGCAGAGCCCGTGTGGACCCCGCCAGCCCCGGCTCCCGCCGCGCCCCCCTCC
ACCCCGGCCGCGCCCAAGCGCAGGGGCTCCTCGGGCTCAGTGGTTGTTGACCTCCTGTACTGGAGAGACA
TTAAGAAGACTGGAGTGGTGTTTGGTGCCAGCCTATTCCTGCTGCTTTCATTGACAGTATTCAGCATTGT
GAGCGTAACAGCCTACATTGCCTTGGCCCTGCTCTCTGTGACCATCAGCTTTAGGATATACAAGGGTGTG
ATCCAAGCTATCCAGAAATCAGATGAAGGCCACCCATTCAGGGCATATCTGGAATCTGAAGTTGCTATAT
CTGAGGAGTTGGTTCAGAAGTACAGTAATTCTGCTCTTGGTCATGTGAACTGCACGATAAAGGAACTCAG
GCGCCTCTTCTTAGTTGATGATTTAGTTGATTCTCTGAAGTTTGCAGTGTTGATGTGGGTATTTACCTAT
GTTGGTGCCTTGTTTAATGGTCTGACACTACTGATTTTGGCTCTCATTTCACTCTTCAGTGTTCCTGTTA
TTTATGAACGGCATCAGGCACAGATAGATCATTATCTAGGACTTGCAAATAAGAATGTTAAAGATGCTAT
GGCTAAAATCCAAGCAAAAATCCCTGGATTGAAGCGCAAAGCTGAAACGGTACCGCGGGCCCGGGATCCA
CCGGTCATGGTGAGCAAGGGCGCCGAGCTGTTCACCGGCATCGTGCCCATCCTGATCGAGCTGAATGGCG
ATGTGAATGGCCACAAGTTCAGCGTGAGCGGCGAGGGCGAGGGCGATGCCACCTACGGCAAGCTGACCCT
GAAGTTCATCTGCACCACCGGCAAGCTGCCTGTGCCCTGGCCCACCCTGGTGACCACCCTGAGCTACGGC
GTGCAGTGCTTCTCACGCTACCCCGATCACATGAAGCAGCACGACTTCTTCAAGAGCGCCATGCCTGAGG
GCTACATCCAGGAGCGCACCATCTTCTTCGAGGATGACGGCAACTACAAGTCGCGCGCCGAGGTGAAGTT
CGAGGGCGATACCCTGGTGAATCGCATCGAGCTGACCGGCACCGATTTCAAGGAGGATGGCAACATCCTG
GGCAATAAGATGGAGTACAACTACAACGCCCACAATGTGTACATCATGACCGACAAGGCCAAGAATGGCA
TCAAGGTGAACTTCAAGATCCGCCACAACATCGAGGATGGCAGCGTGCAGCTGGCCGACCACTACCAGCA
GAATACCCCCATCGGCGATGGCCCTGTGCTGCTGCCCGATAACCACTACCTGTCCACCCAGAGCGCCCTG
TCCAAGGACCCCAACGAGAAGCGCGATCACATGATCTACTTCGGCTTCGTGACCGCCGCCGCCATCACCC
ACGGCATGGATGAGCTGTACAAGTGATCTAGAGGGCCCGTTTAAACCCGCTGATCAGCCTCGACTGTGCC
TTCTAGTTGCCAGCCATCTGTTGTTTGCCCCTCCCCCGTGCCTTCCTTGACCCTGGAAGGTGCCACTCCC
ACTGTCCTTTCCTAATAAAATGAGGAAATTGCATCGCATTGTCTGAGTAGGTGTCATTCTATTCTGGGGG
GTGGGGTGGGGCAGGACAGCAAGGGGGAGGATTGGGAAGACAATAGCAGGCATGCTGGGGATGCGGTGGG
CTCTATGGCTTCTGAGGCGGAAAGAACCAGCTGGGGCTCTAGGGGGTATCCCC
[124 nt withheld, positions 3134-3257]
C
[91 nt withheld, positions 3259-3349]
A
[49 nt withheld, positions 3351-3399]
CCTTTGACGTTGGAGTCCACGTTCTTT
[37 nt withheld, positions 3427-3463]
ACCCTATCTCGGTCTATTCTTTTGATTTATAAGGGATTTTGCCGATTTCGGCCTATTGGTTAAAAAATGA
GCTGATTTAACAAAAATTTAACGCGAATTAATTCTGTGGAATGTGTGTCAGTTAGGGTGTGGAAAGTCCC
CAGGCTCCCCAGCAGGCAGAAGTATGCAAAGCATGCATCTCAATTAGTCAGCAACCAGGTGTGGAAAGTC
CCCAGGCTCCCCAGCAGGCAGAAGTATGCAAAGCATGCATCTCAATTAGTCAGCAACCATAGTCCCGCCC
CTAACTCCGCCCATCCCGCCCCTAACTCCGCCCAGTTCCGCCCATTCTCCGCCCCATGGCTGACTAATTT
TTTTTATTTATGCAGAGGCCGAGGCCGCCTCTGCCTCTGAGCTATTCCAGAAGTAGTGAGGAGGCTTTTT
TGGAGGCCTAGGCTTTTGCAAAAAGCTCCCGGGAGCTTGTATATCCATTTTCGGATCTGATCAAGAGACA
GGATGAGGATCGTTTCGCATGATTGAACAAGATGGATTGCACGCAGGTTCTCCGGCCGCTTGGGTGGAGA
GGCTATTCGGCTATGACTGGGCACAACAGACAATCGGCTGCTCTGATGCCGCCGTGTTCCGGCTGTCAGC
GCAGGGGCGCCCGGTTCTTTTTGTCAAGACCGACCTGTCCGGTGCCCTGAATGAACTGCAGGACGAGGCA
GCGCGGCTATCGTGGCTGGCCACGACGGGCGTTCCTTGCGCAGCTGTGCTCGACGTTGTCACTGAAGCGG
GAAGGGACTGGCTGCTATTGGGCGAAGTGCCGGGGCAGGATCTCCTGTCATCTCACCTTGCTCCTGCCGA
GAAAGTATCCATCATGGCTGATGCAATGCGGCGGCTGCATACGCTTGATCCGGCTACCTGCCCATTCGAC
CACCAAGCGAAACATCGCATCGAGCGAGCACGTACTCGGATGGAAGCCGGTCTTGTCGATCAGGATGATC
TGGACGAAGAGCATCAGGGGCTCGCGCCAGCCGAACTGTTCGCCAGGCTCAAGGCGCGCATGCCCGACGG
CGAGGATCTCGTCGTGACCCATGGCGATGCCTGCTTGCCGAATATCATGGTGGAAAATGGCCGCTTTTCT
GGATTCATCGACTGTGGCCGGCTGGGTGTGGCGGACCGCTATCAGGACATAGCGTTGGCTACCCGTGATA
TTGCTGAAGAGCTTGGCGGCGAATGGGCTGACCGCTTCCTCGTGCTTTACGGTATCGCCGCTCCCGATTC
GCAGCGCATCGCCTTCTATCGCCTTCTTGACGAGTTCTTCTGAGCGGGACTCTGGGGTTCGAAATGACCG
ACCAAGCGACGCCCAACCTGCCATCACGAGATTTCGATTCCACCGCCGCCTTCTATGAAAGGTTGGGCTT
CGGAATCGTTTTCCGGGACGCCGGCTGGATGATCCTCCAGCGCGGGGATCTCATGCTGGAGTTCTTCGCC
CACCCCAACTTGTTTATTGCAGCTTATAATGGTTACAAATAAAGCAATAGCATCACAAATTTCACAAATA
AAGCATTTTTTTCACTGCATTCTAGTTGTGGTTTGTCCAAACTCATCAATGTATCTTATCATGTCTGTAT
ACCGTCGACCTCTAGCTAGAGCTTGGCGTAATCATGGTCATAGCTGTTTCCTGTGTGAAATTGTTATCCG
CTCACAATTCCACACAACATACGAGCCGGAAGCATAAAGTGTAAAGCCTGGGGTGCCTAATGAGTGAGCT
AACTCACATTAATTGCGTTGCGCTCACTGCCCGCTTTCCAGTCGGGAAACCTGTCGTGCCAGCTGCATTA
ATGAATCGGCCAACGCGCGGGGAGAGGCGGTTTGCGTATTGGGCGCTCTTCCGCTTCCTCGCTCACTGAC
TCGCTGCGCTCGGTCGTTCGGCTGCGGCGAGCGGTATCAGCTCACTCAAAGGCGGTAATACGGTTATCCA
CAGAATCAGGGGATAACGCAGGAAAGAACATGTGAGCAAAAGGCCAGCAAAAGGCCAGGAACCGTAAAAA
GGCCGCGTTGCTGGCGTTTTTCCATAGGCTCCGCCCCCCTGACGAGCATCACAAAAATCGACGCTCAAGT
CAGAGGTGGCGAAACCCGACAGGACTATAAAGATACCAGGCGTTTCCCCCTGGAAGCTCCCTCGTGCGCT
CTCCTGTTCCGACCCTGCCGCTTACCGGATACCTGTCCGCCTTTCTCCCTTCGGGAAGCGTGGCGCTTTC
TCATAGCTCACGCTGTAGGTATCTCAGTTCGGTGTAGGTCGTTCGCTCCAAGCTGGGCTGTGTGCACGAA
CCCCCCGTTCAGCCCGACCGCTGCGCCTTATCCGGTAACTATCGTCTTGAGTCCAACCCGGTAAGACACG
ACTTATCGCCACTGGCAGCAGCCACTGGTAACAGGATTAGCAGAGCGAGGTATGTAGGCGGTGCTACAGA
GTTCTTGAAGTGGTGGCCTAACTACGGCTACACTAGAAGAACAGTATTTGGTATCTGCGCTCTGCTGAAG
CCAGTTACCTTCGGAAAAAGAGTTGGTAGCTCTTGATCCGGCAAACAAACCACCGCTGGTAGCGGTGGTT
TTTTTGTTTGCAAGCAGCAGATTACGCGCAGAAAAAAAGGATCTCAAGAAGATCCTTTGATCTTTTCTAC
GGGGTCTGACGCTCAGTGGAACGAAAACTCACGTTAAGGGATTTTGGTCATGAGATTATCAAAAAGGATC
TTCACCTAGATCCTTTTAAATTAAAAATGAAGTTTTAAATCAATCTAAAGTATATATGAGTAAACTTGGT
CTGACAGTTACCAATGCTTAATCAGTGAGGCACCTATCTCAGCGATCTGTCTATTTCGTTCATCCATAGT
TGCCTGACTCCCCGTCGTGTAGATAACTACGATACGGGAGGGCTTACCATCTGGCCCCAGTGCTGCAATG
ATACCGCGAGACCCACGCTCACCGGCTCCAGATTTATCAGCAATAAACCAGCCAGCCGGAAGGGCCGAGC
GCAGAAGTGGTCCTGCAACTTTATCCGCCTCCATCCAGTCTATTAATTGTTGCCGGGAAGCTAGAGTAAG
TAGTTCGCCAGTTAATAGTTTGCGCAACGTTGTTGCCATTGCTACAGGCATCGTGGTGTCACGCTCGTCG
TTTGGTATGGCTTCATTCAGCTCCGGTTCCCAACGATCAAGGCGAGTTACATGATCCCCCATGTTGTGCA
AAAAAGCGGTTAGCTCCTTCGGTCCTCCGATCGTTGTCAGAAGTAAGTTGGCCGCAGTGTTATCACTCAT
GGTTATGGCAGCACTGCATAATTCTCTTACTGTCATGCCATCCGTAAGATGCTTTTCTGTGACTGGTGAG
TACTCAACCAAGTCATTCTGAGAATAGTGTATGCGGCGACCGAGTTGCTCTTGCCCGGCGTCAATACGGG
ATAATACCGCGCCACATAGCAGAACTTTAAAAGTGCTCATCATTGGAAAACGTTCTTCGGGGCGAAAACT
CTCAAGGATCTTACCGCTGTTGAGATCCAGTTCGATGTAACCCACTCGTGCACCCAACTGATCTTCAGCA
TCTTTTACTTTCACCAGCGTTTCTGGGTGAGCAAAAACAGGAAGGCAAAATGCCGCAAAAAAGGGAATAA
GGGCGACACGGAAATGTTGAATACTCATACTCTTCCTTTTTCAATATTATTGAAGCATTTATCAGGGTTA
TTGTCTCATGAGCGGATACATATTTGAATGTATTTAGAAAAATAAACAAATAGGGGTTCCGCGCACATTT
CCCCGAAAAGTGCCACCTGACGTC
